Addgene plasmid #155262: pcDNA3-HA-DNM2-R465W
Purpose: Mammalian expression of rat DNM2 fused to HA
Depositing lab: David Rubinsztein. Depositing organization: University of Cambridge. Publication: A DNM2 Centronuclear Myopathy Mutation Reveals a Link between Recycling Endosome Scission and Autophagy. Puri C, Manni MM, Vicinanza M, Hilcenko C, Zhu Y, Runwal G, Stamatakou E, Menzies FM, Mamchaoui K, Bitoun M, Rubinsztein DC. Dev Cell. 2020 Apr 20;53(2):154-168.e6. doi: 10.1016/j.devcel.2020.03.018. PubMed 32315611.
Backbone
  Vector backbone: pcDNA3.1
  Backbone manufacturer: invitrogen
  Vector type: Mammalian Expression
Growth in bacteria
  Bacterial resistance: Ampicillin, 100 μg/mL
  Growth temperature: 37°C
  Growth strain: DH5alpha
  Copy number: High Copy
Gene/Insert
  Gene/Insert name: dynamin 2
  Species: R. norvegicus (rat)
  Mutation: Arginine 465 to Tryptophan
  Entrez Gene: Dnm2 (a.k.a. DYIIAAB)
  Tag / fusion protein: HA (N terminal on insert)
  Cloning method: Restriction Enzyme; 5′ cloning site HindIII (unknown if destroyed); 3′ cloning site EcoRI (unknown if destroyed)
  Sequencing primers: 5′ unknown
Resource information
  A portion of this plasmid was derived from a plasmid made by: dynamin 2 (mutated from Addgene Plasmid #34684)
Terms and licenses: Academic/Nonprofit Terms; Industry Terms: Not Available to Industry
How to cite: pcDNA3-HA-DNM2-R465W was a gift from David Rubinsztein (Addgene plasmid # 155262 ; http://n2t.net/addgene:155262 ; RRID:Addgene_155262)
