[The description below was written by a language model from this plasmid's Addgene catalogue record and pLannotate feature annotations shown in this document.]
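Description:
pcDNA3-HA-DNM2-R465W is a mammalian expression plasmid built on an Invitrogen pcDNA3-type backbone (catalogued as pcDNA3.1) that expresses rat dynamin 2 (Dnm2) carrying an arginine-to-tryptophan substitution at residue 465, with an HA epitope tag at the N terminus. It is propagated in E. coli as a high-copy plasmid through its ColE1/pUC-type origin and selected with ampicillin via the β-lactamase gene. An f1 origin is also present. For selection in mammalian cells, the backbone carries a neomycin phosphotransferase gene driven by the SV40 enhancer/early promoter and terminated by an SV40 polyadenylation signal.

In the 8,760-nt sequenced record, the Dnm2 coding sequence lies downstream of the human CMV immediate-early enhancer and promoter, with a T7 promoter between them that could support in vitro transcription. A bovine growth hormone polyadenylation signal lies further downstream. The insert was cloned between HindIII and EcoRI sites and was derived by mutagenesis from an earlier dynamin 2 plasmid. The automated annotation does not mark the HA tag as a separate feature, so its presence rests on the catalogue entry. Between the end of the Dnm2 reading frame and the bGH signal, the annotation also picks up reverse-oriented fragments (an SV40 poly(A) signal, a piece of large T antigen, a partial streptomycin-resistance gene). These, along with a short pBluescript polylinker fragment upstream of the insert, look like leftovers of earlier cloning steps rather than functional elements.

Dynamin 2 is a GTPase involved in membrane scission and vesicular trafficking. The associated publication describes the mutation as a DNM2 centronuclear myopathy mutation, studied in the context of recycling endosome scission and autophagy. The HA tag allows the expressed mutant protein to be detected or immunoprecipitated in transfected cells.
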