Features (pLannotate 1.2.2; 24 found; start..end, strand, type, name):
     65..394     +  promoter       SV40 promoter: SV40 enhancer and early promoter
    461..1252    +  CDS            neo: KKA2_KLEPN - Also known as kan, nptII. Experimental evidence at protein level: Swiss-Prot protein existence level 1. Resistance to kanamycin, neomycin, paromomycin, ribostamycin, butirosin and gentamicin B. From Klebsiella pneumoniae.
   1276..1434    +  CDS            ble (fragment): BLE_KLEPN - Experimental evidence at protein level: Swiss-Prot protein existence level 1. Binding protein with a strong affinity to the bleomycin family of antibiotics. Binds to CL990; an antimitotic-antibiotic compound. From Klebsiella pneumoniae.
   1429..1550    +  polyA_signal   SV40 poly(A) signal: SV40 polyadenylation signal
   1623..1639    -  protein_bind   lac operator: The lac repressor binds to the lac operator to inhibit transcription in E. coli. This inhibition can be relieved by adding lactose or isopropyl-β-D-thiogalactopyranoside (IPTG). lac repressor encoded by lacI
   1647..1677    -  promoter       lac promoter: promoter for the E. coli lac operon
   1692..1713    -  protein_bind   CAP binding site: CAP binding activates transcription in the presence of cAMP. E. coli catabolite activator protein
   1726..1818    -  CDS            lacI (fragment): lac repressor; lacI; The lac repressor binds to the lac operator to inhibit transcription in E. coli. This inhibition can be relieved by adding lactose or isopropyl-β-D-thiogalactopyranoside (IPTG).
   2001..2589    -  rep_origin     ori: high-copy-number ColE1/pMB1/pBR322/pUC origin of replication
   2760..3620    -  CDS            AmpR: β-lactamase; bla; confers resistance to ampicillin, carbenicillin, and related antibiotics
   3621..3725    -  promoter       AmpR promoter: bla
   3784..3836    -  misc_feature   bom (fragment): basis of mobility region from pBR322
   3991..4370    +  enhancer       CMV enhancer: human cytomegalovirus immediate early enhancer
   4371..4574    +  promoter       CMV promoter: human cytomegalovirus (CMV) immediate early promoter
   4570..4603    +  LTR            5' LTR (truncated) (fragment): truncated 5' long terminal repeat (LTR) from HIV-1
   4619..4637    +  promoter       T7 promoter: promoter for bacteriophage T7 RNA polymerase
   4710..4734    -  misc_feature   MCS (fragment): pBluescript multiple cloning site
   4778..7387    +  CDS            Dnm2: DYN2_RAT - Also known as Dyn2. Experimental evidence at protein level: Swiss-Prot protein existence level 1. Microtubule-associated force-producing protein involved in producing microtubule bundles and able to bind and hydrolyze GTP. Plays a role in the regulation of neuron morphology, axon growth and formation of neuronal growth cones (PubMed:21210813). Plays an important role in vesicular trafficking processes, in particular endocytosis (PubMed:19995918). Involved in cytokinesis (PubMed:21195118). Regulates maturation of apoptotic cell corpse- containing phagosomes by recruiting PIK3C3 to th
   7614..7748    -  polyA_signal   SV40 poly(A) signal: SV40 polyadenylation signal
   7771..7854    -  CDS            large T antigen (fragment): large T antigen from SV40 (simian virus 40)
   7848..8078    -  CDS            str (fragment): STR_KLEPN - Protein inferred from homology: Swiss-Prot protein existence level 3. The aminoglycoside phosphotransferases achieve inactivation of their antibiotic substrates by phosphorylation. From Klebsiella pneumoniae.
   8113..8337    +  polyA_signal   bGH poly(A) signal: bovine growth hormone polyadenylation signal
   8341..8362    +  promoter       SV40 promoter (fragment): SV40 enhancer and early promoter
   8383..51      +  rep_origin     f1 ori (across the origin) (sequence partly withheld): f1 bacteriophage origin of replication; arrow indicates direction of (+) strand synthesis
>Addgene plasmid #155262 | pcDNA3-HA-DNM2-R465W | addgene full sequence | sequence record 332911 | Addgene NGS Result
CGGCCTATTGGTTAAAAAATGAGCTGATTTAACAAAAATTTAACGCGAATTAATTCTGTGGAATGTGTGT
CAGTTAGGGTGTGGAAAGTCCCCAGGCTCCCCAGCAGGCAGAAGTATGCAAAGCATGCATCTCAATTAGT
CAGCAACCAGGTGTGGAAAGTCCCCAGGCTCCCCAGCAGGCAGAAGTATGCAAAGCATGCATCTCAATTA
GTCAGCAACCATAGTCCCGCCCCTAACTCCGCCCATCCCGCCCCTAACTCCGCCCAGTTCCGCCCATTCT
CCGCCCCATGGCTGACTAATTTTTTTTATTTATGCAGAGGCCGAGGCCGCCTCTGCCTCTGAGCTATTCC
AGAAGTAGTGAGGAGGCTTTTTTGGAGGCCTAGGCTTTTGCAAAAAGCTCCCGGGAGCTTGTATATCCAT
TTTCGGATCTGATCAAGAGACAGGATGAGGATCGTTTCGCATGATTGAACAAGATGGATTGCACGCAGGT
TCTCCGGCCGCTTGGGTGGAGAGGCTATTCGGCTATGACTGGGCACAACAGACAATCGGCTGCTCTGATG
CCGCCGTGTTCCGGCTGTCAGCGCAGGGGCGCCCGGTTCTTTTTGTCAAGACCGACCTGTCCGGTGCCCT
GAATGAACTGCAGGACGAGGCAGCGCGGCTATCGTGGCTGGCCACGACGGGCGTTCCTTGCGCAGCTGTG
CTCGACGTTGTCACTGAAGCGGGAAGGGACTGGCTGCTATTGGGCGAAGTGCCGGGGCAGGATCTCCTGT
CATCTCACCTTGCTCCTGCCGAGAAAGTATCCATCATGGCTGATGCAATGCGGCGGCTGCATACGCTTGA
TCCGGCTACCTGCCCATTCGACCACCAAGCGAAACATCGCATCGAGCGAGCACGTACTCGGATGGAAGCC
GGTCTTGTCGATCAGGATGATCTGGACGAAGAGCATCAGGGGCTCGCGCCAGCCGAACTGTTCGCCAGGC
TCAAGGCGCGCATGCCCGACGGCGAGGATCTCGTCGTGACCCATGGCGATGCCTGCTTGCCGAATATCAT
GGTGGAAAATGGCCGCTTTTCTGGATTCATCGACTGTGGCCGGCTGGGTGTGGCGGACCGCTATCAGGAC
ATAGCGTTGGCTACCCGTGATATTGCTGAAGAGCTTGGCGGCGAATGGGCTGACCGCTTCCTCGTGCTTT
ACGGTATCGCCGCTCCCGATTCGCAGCGCATCGCCTTCTATCGCCTTCTTGACGAGTTCTTCTGAGCGGG
ACTCTGGGGTTCGAAATGACCGACCAAGCGACGCCCAACCTGCCATCACGAGATTTCGATTCCACCGCCG
CCTTCTATGAAAGGTTGGGCTTCGGAATCGTTTTCCGGGACGCCGGCTGGATGATCCTCCAGCGCGGGGA
TCTCATGCTGGAGTTCTTCGCCCACCCCAACTTGTTTATTGCAGCTTATAATGGTTACAAATAAAGCAAT
AGCATCACAAATTTCACAAATAAAGCATTTTTTTCACTGCATTCTAGTTGTGGTTTGTCCAAACTCATCA
ATGTATCTTATCATGTCTGTATACCGTCGACCTCTAGCTAGAGCTTGGCGTAATCATGGTCATAGCTGTT
TCCTGTGTGAAATTGTTATCCGCTCACAATTCCACACAACATACGAGCCGGAAGCATAAAGTGTAAAGCC
TGGGGTGCCTAATGAGTGAGCTAACTCACATTAATTGCGTTGCGCTCACTGCCCGCTTTCCAGTCGGGAA
ACCTGTCGTGCCAGCTGCATTAATGAATCGGCCAACGCGCGGGGAGAGGCGGTTTGCGTATTGGGCGCTC
TTCCGCTTCCTCGCTCACTGACTCGCTGCGCTCGGTCGTTCGGCTGCGGCGAGCGGTATCAGCTCACTCA
AAGGCGGTAATACGGTTATCCACAGAATCAGGGGATAACGCAGGAAAGAACATGTGAGCAAAAGGCCAGC
AAAAGGCCAGGAACCGTAAAAAGGCCGCGTTGCTGGCGTTTTTCCATAGGCTCCGCCCCCCTGACGAGCA
TCACAAAAATCGACGCTCAAGTCAGAGGTGGCGAAACCCGACAGGACTATAAAGATACCAGGCGTTTCCC
CCTGGAAGCTCCCTCGTGCGCTCTCCTGTTCCGACCCTGCCGCTTACCGGATACCTGTCCGCCTTTCTCC
CTTCGGGAAGCGTGGCGCTTTCTCATAGCTCACGCTGTAGGTATCTCAGTTCGGTGTAGGTCGTTCGCTC
CAAGCTGGGCTGTGTGCACGAACCCCCCGTTCAGCCCGACCGCTGCGCCTTATCCGGTAACTATCGTCTT
GAGTCCAACCCGGTAAGACACGACTTATCGCCACTGGCAGCAGCCACTGGTAACAGGATTAGCAGAGCGA
GGTATGTAGGCGGTGCTACAGAGTTCTTGAAGTGGTGGCCTAACTACGGCTACACTAGAAGAACAGTATT
TGGTATCTGCGCTCTGCTGAAGCCAGTTACCTTCGGAAAAAGAGTTGGTAGCTCTTGATCCGGCAAACAA
ACCACCGCTGGTAGCGGTGGTTTTTTTGTTTGCAAGCAGCAGATTACGCGCAGAAAAAAAGGATCTCAAG
AAGATCCTTTGATCTTTTCTACGGGGTCTGACGCTCAGTGGAACGAAAACTCACGTTAAGGGATTTTGGT
CATGAGATTATCAAAAAGGATCTTCACCTAGATCCTTTTAAATTAAAAATGAAGTTTTAAATCAATCTAA
AGTATATATGAGTAAACTTGGTCTGACAGTTACCAATGCTTAATCAGTGAGGCACCTATCTCAGCGATCT
GTCTATTTCGTTCATCCATAGTTGCCTGACTCCCCGTCGTGTAGATAACTACGATACGGGAGGGCTTACC
ATCTGGCCCCAGTGCTGCAATGATACCGCGAGACCCACGCTCACCGGCTCCAGATTTATCAGCAATAAAC
CAGCCAGCCGGAAGGGCCGAGCGCAGAAGTGGTCCTGCAACTTTATCCGCCTCCATCCAGTCTATTAATT
GTTGCCGGGAAGCTAGAGTAAGTAGTTCGCCAGTTAATAGTTTGCGCAACGTTGTTGCCATTGCTACAGG
CATCGTGGTGTCACGCTCGTCGTTTGGTATGGCTTCATTCAGCTCCGGTTCCCAACGATCAAGGCGAGTT
ACATGATCCCCCATGTTGTGCAAAAAAGCGGTTAGCTCCTTCGGTCCTCCGATCGTTGTCAGAAGTAAGT
TGGCCGCAGTGTTATCACTCATGGTTATGGCAGCACTGCATAATTCTCTTACTGTCATGCCATCCGTAAG
ATGCTTTTCTGTGACTGGTGAGTACTCAACCAAGTCATTCTGAGAATAGTGTATGCGGCGACCGAGTTGC
TCTTGCCCGGCGTCAATACGGGATAATACCGCGCCACATAGCAGAACTTTAAAAGTGCTCATCATTGGAA
AACGTTCTTCGGGGCGAAAACTCTCAAGGATCTTACCGCTGTTGAGATCCAGTTCGATGTAACCCACTCG
TGCACCCAACTGATCTTCAGCATCTTTTACTTTCACCAGCGTTTCTGGGTGAGCAAAAACAGGAAGGCAA
AATGCCGCAAAAAAGGGAATAAGGGCGACACGGAAATGTTGAATACTCATACTCTTCCTTTTTCAATATT
ATTGAAGCATTTATCAGGGTTATTGTCTCATGAGCGGATACATATTTGAATGTATTTAGAAAAATAAACA
AATAGGGGTTCCGCGCACATTTCCCCGAAAAGTGCCACCTGACGTCGACGGATCGGGAGATCTCCCGATC
CCCTATGGTGCACTCTCAGTACAATCTGCTCTGATGCCGCATAGTTAAGCCAGTATCTGCTCCCTGCTTG
TGTGTTGGAGGTCGCTGAGTAGTGCGCGAGCAAAATTTAAGCTACAACAAGGCAAGGCTTGACCGACAAT
TGCATGAAGAATCTGCTTAGGGTTAGGCGTTTTGCGCTGCTTCGCGATGTACGGGCCAGATATACGCGTT
GACATTGATTATTGACTAGTTATTAATAGTAATCAATTACGGGGTCATTAGTTCATAGCCCATATATGGA
GTTCCGCGTTACATAACTTACGGTAAATGGCCCGCCTGGCTGACCGCCCAACGACCCCCGCCCATTGACG
TCAATAATGACGTATGTTCCCATAGTAACGCCAATAGGGACTTTCCATTGACGTCAATGGGTGGAGTATT
TACGGTAAACTGCCCACTTGGCAGTACATCAAGTGTATCATATGCCAAGTACGCCCCCTATTGACGTCAA
TGACGGTAAATGGCCCGCCTGGCATTATGCCCAGTACATGACCTTATGGGACTTTCCTACTTGGCAGTAC
ATCTACGTATTAGTCATCGCTATTACCATGGTGATGCGGTTTTGGCAGTACATCAATGGGCGTGGATAGC
GGTTTGACTCACGGGGATTTCCAAGTCTCCACCCCATTGACGTCAATGGGAGTTTGTTTTGGCACCAAAA
TCAACGGGACTTTCCAAAATGTCGTAACAACTCCGCCCCATTGACGCAAATGGGCGGTAGGCGTGTACGG
TGGGAGGTCTATATAAGCAGAGCTCTCTGGCTAACTAGAGAACCCACTGCTTACTGGCTTATCGAAATTA
ATACGACTCACTATAGGGAGACCCAAGCTGGCTAGCGTTTAAACGGGCCCTCTAGACTCGAGCGGCCGCC
ACTGTGCTGGATATCTGCAGAATTCCTGCAGCCCGGGGGATCCAAGGAGCCGCCGCCATGGAGTATGATG
TTCCTGATTATGCTCATATGGGCAACCGCGGCATGGAAGAGCTCATCCCGCTGGTTAACAAGCTGCAGGA
CGCCTTCAGCTCCATCGGTCAGAGCTGCCACCTGGACCTGCCGCAGATCGCCGTGGTGGGCGGCCAGAGC
GCCGGCAAGAGTTCGGTGCTCGAGAACTTCGTGGGCCGGGACTTCCTTCCACGAGGATCAGGAATTGTCA
CCCGGAGGCCTCTCATTCTGCAGCTCATCTTTTCCAAAACAGAATATGCGGAGTTTTTGCACTGCAAGTC
CAAAAAGTTTACAGACTTTGATGAAGTCCGGCAGGAGATCGAAGCAGAGACTGACCGGGTCACAGGCACC
AACAAAGGCATCTCCCCGGTGCCCATCAACCTTCGGGTCTATTCACCACACGTGTTGAACTTGACCCTCA
TCGACCTCCCAGGCATCACTAAGGTGCCAGTGGGGGACCAGCCACCAGACATCGAGTACCAGATCAAGGA
CATGATCCTGCAGTTTATCAGCCGGGAGAGCAGCCTCATTCTTGCCGTCACACCTGCCAACATGGACTTG
GCCAACTCGGATGCCCTCAAGCTGGCCAAGGAGGTGGACCCCCAAGGCCTGCGGACCATTGGTGTCATCA
CCAAGCTAGACCTGATGGATGAAGGCACAGATGCCAGGGATGTCCTGGAGAACAAGCTCCTGCCCTTGAG
AAGAGGCTACATCGGCGTGGTTAACCGCAGCCAGAAAGACATCGAGGGCAGAAAGGACATCCGGGCAGCT
CTGGCAGCTGAGAGGAAATTCTTCCTCTCCCACCCAGCCTACCGGCACATGGCTGACCGCATGGGTACCC
CACACTTGCAGAAAACACTGAACCAGCAACTGACCAACCACATCCGGGAGTCACTGCCAACCCTGCGCAG
CAAGCTGCAGAGCCAACTGCTGTCCCTGGAGAAGGAAGTGGAAGAGTACAAGAATTTCCGGCCTGACGAC
CCCACACGCAAGACCAAAGCCCTGCTGCAGATGGTCCAGCAGTTTGGAGTGGACTTTGAGAAGCGAATCG
AAGGCTCTGGAGATCAAGTCGACACCCTGGAGCTGTCTGGGGGCGCCCGCATCAATCGCATCTTCCACGA
GCGCTTTCCCTTTGAGCTGGTGAAGATGGAGTTTGACGAGAAAGACCTCCGAAGAGAGATCAGCTACGCC
ATTAAGAACATCCACGGAGTCAGAACTGGGCTCTTCACGCCGGATTTGGCGTTCGAGGCCATTGTGAAAA
AGCAGGTGGTCAAGCTGAAAGAGCCCTGTCTGAAATGCGTGGACCTGGTTATCCAGGAGCTAATCAGTAC
AGTTAGGCAATGCACCAGCAAGCTCAGTTCCTACCCCCGCCTTCGAGAGGAGACCGAACGCATTGTCACC
ACCTACATCTGGGAGCGAGAAGGGAGAACCAAGGACCAGATCCTTCTTCTGATTGACATTGAGCAGTCCT
ACATCAACACAAACCATGAAGACTTCATTGGATTTGCCAATGCCCAGCAGAGGAGCACGCAGCTGAACAA
GAAGAGGGCCATACCTAACCAGGGGGAGATCTTGGTGATCCGCAGGGGCTGGTTGACCATCAACAACATC
AGCTTGATGAAAGGCGGTTCCAAGGAGTACTGGTTCGTGCTGACTGCTGAGTCGTTGTCTTGGTACAAGG
ATGAAGAGGAAAAAGAAAAGAAGTACATGCTGCCACTAGACAACCTCAAAATACGGGATGTGGAGAAGGG
CTTCATGTCCAACAAGCATGTGTTTGCCATCTTCAACACAGAGCAGAGGAACGTCTACAAGGACCTGCGA
CAGATCGAACTGGCTTGTGACTCCCAGGAAGATGTGGACAGCTGGAAGGCTTCGTTCCTGCGAGCTGGGG
TCTACCCAGAGAAGGACCAGGCAGAGAACGAGGATGGAGCACAAGAGAACACCTTCTCCATGGACCCGCA
GCTGGAGCGGCAGGTGGAGACCATCCGCAACTTGGTGGACTCCTATGTGGCCATCATCAACAAGTCCATC
CGGGACCTCATGCCAAAGACCATCATGCACCTCATGATCAACAACACAAAGGCCTTCATCCACCATGAGC
TGCTAGCCTACCTGTACTCATCAGCAGACCAGAGCAGCCTCATGGAGGAGTCAGCTGAGCAGGCTCAGCG
GCGGGACGATATGCTGCGCATGTACCATGCACTCAAGGAAGCGCTCAACATCATTGGGGACATCAGCACC
AGCACCGTGTCCACGCCTGTGCCCCCACCTGTCGATGATACTTGGCTCCAGAACACCAGCAGCCACAGCC
CCACTCCACAGCGCAGACCTGTGTCCAGTGTGCACCCGCCGGGCCGCCCACCCGCAGTGCGGGGCCCCAC
ACCGGGGCCTCCCCTCATTCCTATGCCTGTGGGGGCCACATCCTCCTTCTCGGCACCCCCCATCCCATCC
CGGCCTGGACCACAGAATGTGTTTGCCAACAATGACCCCTTCTCTGCGCCACCTCAGATACCGTCTCGGC
CAGCACGGATTCCCCCTGGGATCCCTCCAGGAGTGCCCAGCAGAAGAGCGCCCGCTGCGCCCAGCCGGCC
CACCATTATCCGCCCAGCCGAGCCGTCCCTGCTCGACTAGGCTGCAGGGGACAGTGTTCTGGGGGGGTCC
TCGTGTACCTACAGTGGTCTGGGCCCTGCTACTGCCCCCCATGCTGGGACCAGGCTCCCCGTGGGCAAGC
CTGCCCTCTCCTCCCTAGCCCTAGTGCACATGATAAGGAGGGAGAGGGTGGGAAGGAGGCCCAAACAAAC
AGAACTTGGGGGCTTTGCACTTTGGGGCGAGGGGGAGCTCGTCAGTTCTAGAGGATCCAGACATGATAAG
ATACATTGATGAGTTTGGACAAACCACAACTAGAATGCAGTGAAAAAAATGCTTTATTTGTGAAATTTGT
GATGCTATTGCTTTATTTGTAACCATTATAAGCTGCAATAAACAAGTTAACAACAACAATTGCATTCATT
TTATGTTTCAGGTTCAGGGGGAGGTGTGGGAGGTTTTTTAAAGCAAGTAAAACCTCTACAAATGTGGTAT
GGCTGATTATGATCCTGCAAGCCTCGTCGTCCTGGCCGGACCACGCTATCTGTGCAAGGTCCCCGGCCCC
GGACGCGCGCTCCATGAGCAGAGCGCCCGCCGCCGAGGCGAAGACTCGGGCGGCGCCCTGCCCGTCCCAC
CAGGTCAACAGGCGGTAACCGGCCTCTTCATCGGGAATGCGCGCGACCTTCAGCATCGCCGGCATGTCCC
CCTGGCGGACGGGAAGTATCCAGCTCGACCAAGCTTAAGTTTAAACCGCTGATCAGCCTCGACTGTGCCT
TCTAGTTGCCAGCCATCTGTTGTTTGCCCCTCCCCCGTGCCTTCCTTGACCCTGGAAGGTGCCACTCCCA
CTGTCCTTTCCTAATAAAATGAGGAAATTGCATCGCATTGTCTGAGTAGGTGTCATTCTATTCTGGGGGG
TGGGGTGGGGCAGGACAGCAAGGGGGAGGATTGGGAAGACAATAGCAGGCATGCTGGGGATGCGGTGGGC
TCTATGGCTTCTGAGGCGGAAAGAACCAGCTGGGGCTCTAGGGGGTATCCCC
[124 nt withheld, positions 8383-8506]
C
[91 nt withheld, positions 8508-8598]
A
[49 nt withheld, positions 8600-8648]
CCTTTGACGTTGGAGTCCACGTTCTTT
[37 nt withheld, positions 8676-8712]
ACCCTATCTCGGTCTATTCTTTTGATTTATAAGGGATTTTGCCGATTT
